>Addgene plasmid #135686 | pLenti-CMV-tdTomato-miRE_shRen-Blast | addgene full sequence | sequence record 327617 | Addgene NGS Result
TGGCACTTTTCGGGGAAATGTGCGCGGAACCCCTATTTGTTTATTTTTCTAAATACATTCAAATATGTAT
CCGCTCATGAGACAATAACCCTGATAAATGCTTCAATAATATTGAAAAAGGAAGAGTATGAGTATTCAAC
ATTTCCGTGTCGCCCTTATTCCCTTTTTTGCGGCATTTTGCCTTCCTGTTTTTGCTCACCCAGAAACGCT
GGTGAAAGTAAAAGATGCTGAAGATCAGTTGGGTGCACGAGTGGGTTACATCGAACTGGATCTCAACAGC
GGTAAGATCCTTGAGAGTTTTCGCCCCGAAGAACGTTTTCCAATGATGAGCACTTTTAAAGTTCTGCTAT
GTGGCGCGGTATTATCCCGTATTGACGCCGGGCAAGAGCAACTCGGTCGCCGCATACACTATTCTCAGAA
TGACTTGGTTGAGTACTCACCAGTCACAGAAAAGCATCTTACGGATGGCATGACAGTAAGAGAATTATGC
AGTGCTGCCATAACCATGAGTGATAACACTGCGGCCAACTTACTTCTGACAACGATCGGAGGACCGAAGG
AGCTAACCGCTTTTTTGCACAACATGGGGGATCATGTAACTCGCCTTGATCGTTGGGAACCGGAGCTGAA
TGAAGCCATACCAAACGACGAGCGTGACACCACGATGCCTGTAGCAATGGCAACAACGTTGCGCAAACTA
TTAACTGGCGAACTACTTACTCTAGCTTCCCGGCAACAATTAATAGACTGGATGGAGGCGGATAAAGTTG
CAGGACCACTTCTGCGCTCGGCCCTTCCGGCTGGCTGGTTTATTGCTGATAAATCTGGAGCCGGTGAGCG
TGGGTCTCGCGGTATCATTGCAGCACTGGGGCCAGATGGTAAGCCCTCCCGTATCGTAGTTATCTACACG
ACGGGGAGTCAGGCAACTATGGATGAACGAAATAGACAGATCGCTGAGATAGGTGCCTCACTGATTAAGC
ATTGGTAACTGTCAGACCAAGTTTACTCATATATACTTTAGATTGATTTAAAACTTCATTTTTAATTTAA
AAGGATCTAGGTGAAGATCCTTTTTGATAATCTCATGACCAAAATCCCTTAACGTGAGTTTTCGTTCCAC
TGAGCGTCAGACCCCGTAGAAAAGATCAAAGGATCTTCTTGAGATCCTTTTTTTCTGCGCGTAATCTGCT
GCTTGCAAACAAAAAAACCACCGCTACCAGCGGTGGTTTGTTTGCCGGATCAAGAGCTACCAACTCTTTT
TCCGAAGGTAACTGGCTTCAGCAGAGCGCAGATACCAAATACTGTTCTTCTAGTGTAGCCGTAGTTAGGC
CACCACTTCAAGAACTCTGTAGCACCGCCTACATACCTCGCTCTGCTAATCCTGTTACCAGTGGCTGCTG
CCAGTGGCGATAAGTCGTGTCTTACCGGGTTGGACTCAAGACGATAGTTACCGGATAAGGCGCAGCGGTC
GGGCTGAACGGGGGGTTCGTGCACACAGCCCAGCTTGGAGCGAACGACCTACACCGAACTGAGATACCTA
CAGCGTGAGCTATGAGAAAGCGCCACGCTTCCCGAAGGGAGAAAGGCGGACAGGTATCCGGTAAGCGGCA
GGGTCGGAACAGGAGAGCGCACGAGGGAGCTTCCAGGGGGAAACGCCTGGTATCTTTATAGTCCTGTCGG
GTTTCGCCACCTCTGACTTGAGCGTCGATTTTTGTGATGCTCGTCAGGGGGGCGGAGCCTATGGAAAAAC
GCCAGCAACGCGGCCTTTTTACGGTTCCTGGCCTTTTGCTGGCCTTTTGCTCACATGTTCTTTCCTGCGT
TATCCCCTGATTCTGTGGATAACCGTATTACCGCCTTTGAGTGAGCTGATACCGCTCGCCGCAGCCGAAC
GACCGAGCGCAGCGAGTCAGTGAGCGAGGAAGCGGAAGAGCGCCCAATACGCAAACCGCCTCTCCCCGCG
CGTTGGCCGATTCATTAATGCAGCTGGCACGACAGGTTTCCCGACTGGAAAGCGGGCAGTGAGCGCAACG
CAATTAATGTGAGTTAGCTCACTCATTAGGCACCCCAGGCTTTACACTTTATGCTTCCGGCTCGTATGTT
GTGTGGAATTGTGAGCGGATAACAATTTCACACAGGAAACAGCTATGACCATGATTACGCCAAGCGCGCA
ATTAACCCTCACTAAAGGGAACAAAAGCTGGAGCTGCAAGCTTAATGTAGTCTTATGCAATACTCTTGTA
GTCTTGCAACATGGTAACGATGAGTTAGCAACATGCCTTACAAGGAGAGAAAAAGCACCGTGCATGCCGA
TTGGTGGAAGTAAGGTGGTACGATCGTGCCTTATTAGGAAGGCAACAGACGGGTCTGACATGGATTGGAC
GAACCACTGAATTGCCGCATTGCAGAGATATTGTATTTAAGTGCCTAGCTCGATACATAAACGGGTCTCT
CTGGTTAGACCAGATCTGAGCCTGGGAGCTCTCTGGCTAACTAGGGAACCCACTGCTTAAGCCTCAATAA
AGCTTGCCTTGAGTGCTTCAAGTAGTGTGTGCCCGTCTGTTGTGTGACTCTGGTAACTAGAGATCCCTCA
GACCCTTTTAGTCAGTGTGGAAAATCTCTAGCAGTGGCGCCCGAACAGGGACTTGAAAGCGAAAGGGAAA
CCAGAGGAGCTCTCTCGACGCAGGACTCGGCTTGCTGAAGCGCGCACGGCAAGAGGCGAGGGGCGGCGAC
TGGTGAGTACGCCAAAAATTTTGACTAGCGGAGGCTAGAAGGAGAGAGATGGGTGCGAGAGCGTCAGTAT
TAAGCGGGGGAGAATTAGATCGCGATGGGAAAAAATTCGGTTAAGGCCAGGGGGAAAGAAAAAATATAAA
TTAAAACATATAGTATGGGCAAGCAGGGAGCTAGAACGATTCGCAGTTAATCCTGGCCTGTTAGAAACAT
CAGAAGGCTGTAGACAAATACTGGGACAGCTACAACCATCCCTTCAGACAGGATCAGAAGAACTTAGATC
ATTATATAATACAGTAGCAACCCTCTATTGTGTGCATCAAAGGATAGAGATAAAAGACACCAAGGAAGCT
TTAGACAAGATAGAGGAAGAGCAAAACAAAAGTAAGACCACCGCACAGCAAGCGGCCGCTGATCTTCAGA
CCTGGAGGAGGAGATATGAGGGACAATTGGAGAAGTGAATTATATAAATATAAAGTAGTAAAAATTGAAC
CATTAGGAGTAGCACCCACCAAGGCAAAGAGAAGAGTGGTGCAGAGAGAAAAAAGAGCAGTGGGAATAGG
AGCTTTGTTCCTTGGGTTCTTGGGAGCAGCAGGAAGCACTATGGGCGCAGCGTCAATGACGCTGACGGTA
CAGGCCAGACAATTATTGTCTGGTATAGTGCAGCAGCAGAACAATTTGCTGAGGGCTATTGAGGCGCAAC
AGCATCTGTTGCAACTCACAGTCTGGGGCATCAAGCAGCTCCAGGCAAGAATCCTGGCTGTGGAAAGATA
CCTAAAGGATCAACAGCTCCTGGGGATTTGGGGTTGCTCTGGAAAACTCATTTGCACCACTGCTGTGCCT
TGGAATGCTAGTTGGAGTAATAAATCTCTGGAACAGATTTGGAATCACACGACCTGGATGGAGTGGGACA
GAGAAATTAACAATTACACAAGCTTAATACACTCCTTAATTGAAGAATCGCAAAACCAGCAAGAAAAGAA
TGAACAAGAATTATTGGAATTAGATAAATGGGCAAGTTTGTGGAATTGGTTTAACATAACAAATTGGCTG
TGGTATATAAAATTATTCATAATGATAGTAGGAGGCTTGGTAGGTTTAAGAATAGTTTTTGCTGTACTTT
CTATAGTGAATAGAGTTAGGCAGGGATATTCACCATTATCGTTTCAGACCCACCTCCCAACCCCGAGGGG
ACCCGACAGGCCCGAAGGAATAGAAGAAGAAGGTGGAGAGAGAGACAGAGACAGATCCATTCGATTAGTG
AACGGATCTCGACGGTATCGGTTAACTTTTAAAAGAAAAGGGGGGATTGGGGGGTACAGTGCAGGGGAAA
GAATAGTAGACATAATAGCAACAGACATACAAACTAAAGAATTACAAAAACAAATTACAAAATTCAAAAT
TTTATCGATAAGCTTGGGAGTTCCGCGTTACATAACTTACGGTAAATGGCCCGCCTGGCTGACCGCCCAA
CGACCCCCGCCCATTGACGTCAATAATGACGTATGTTCCCATAGTAACGCCAATAGGGACTTTCCATTGA
CGTCAATGGGTGGAGTATTTACGGTAAACTGCCCACTTGGCAGTACATCAAGTGTATCATATGCCAAGTA
CGCCCCCTATTGACGTCAATGACGGTAAATGGCCCGCCTGGCATTATGCCCAGTACATGACCTTATGGGA
CTTTCCTACTTGGCAGTACATCTACGTATTAGTCATCGCTATTACCATGGTGATGCGGTTTTGGCAGTAC
ATCAATGGGCGTGGATAGCGGTTTGACTCACGGGGATTTCCAAGTCTCCACCCCATTGACGTCAATGGGA
GTTTGTTTTGGCACCAAAATCAACGGGACTTTCCAAAATGTCGTAACAACTCCGCCCCATTGACGCAAAT
GGGCGGTAGGCGTGTACGGTGGGAGGTCTATATAAGCAGAGCTCGTTTAGTGAACCGTCAGATCGCCTGG
AGACGCCATCCACGCTGTTTTGACCTCCATAGAAGACACCGACTCTAGAGGATCCGCCGCCATGGTGAGC
AAGGGCGAGGAGGTCATCAAAGAGTTCATGCGCTTCAAGGTGCGCATGGAGGGCTCCATGAACGGCCACG
AGTTCGAGATCGAGGGCGAGGGCGAGGGCCGCCCCTACGAGGGCACCCAGACCGCCAAGCTGAAGGTGAC
CAAGGGCGGCCCCCTGCCCTTCGCCTGGGACATCCTGTCCCCCCAGTTCATGTACGGCTCCAAGGCGTAC
GTGAAGCACCCCGCCGACATCCCCGATTACAAGAAGCTGTCCTTCCCCGAGGGCTTCAAGTGGGAGCGCG
TGATGAACTTCGAGGACGGCGGTCTGGTGACCGTGACCCAGGACTCCTCCCTGCAGGACGGCACGCTGAT
CTACAAGGTGAAGATGCGCGGCACCAACTTCCCCCCCGACGGCCCCGTAATGCAGAAGAAGACCATGGGC
TGGGAGGCCTCCACCGAGCGCCTGTACCCCCGCGACGGCGTGCTGAAGGGCGAGATCCACCAGGCCCTGA
AGCTGAAGGACGGCGGCCACTACCTGGTGGAGTTCAAGACCATCTACATGGCCAAGAAGCCCGTGCAACT
GCCCGGCTACTACTACGTGGACACCAAGCTGGACATCACCTCCCACAACGAGGACTACACCATCGTGGAA
CAGTACGAGCGCTCCGAGGGCCGCCACCACCTGTTCCTGTACGGCATGGACGAGCTGTACAAGTAATGAC
GTACGGCGGCCGCCTCGACTAGGGATAACAGGGTAATTGTTTGAATGAGGCTTCAGTACTTTACAGAATC
GTTGCCTGCACATCTTGGAAACACTTGCTGGGATTACTTCGACTTCTTAACCCAACAGAAGGCTCGAGAA
GGTATATTGCTGTTGACAGTGAGCGCAGGAATTATAATGCTTATCTATAGTGAAGCCACAGATGTATAGA
TAAGCATTATAATTCCTATGCCTACTGCCTCGGACTTCAAGGGGCTAGAATTCGAGCAATTATCTTGTTT
ACTAAAACTGAATACCTTGCTATCTCTTTGATACATTTTTACAAAGCTGAATTAAAATGGTATAAATTAA
ATCACTTTTTTCAATTGACGCGTGTCGACAATCAACCTCTGGATTACAAAATTTGTGAAAGATTGACTGG
TATTCTTAACTATGTTGCTCCTTTTACGCTATGTGGATACGCTGCTTTAATGCCTTTGTATCATGCTATT
GCTTCCCGTATGGCTTTCATTTTCTCCTCCTTGTATAAATCCTGGTTGCTGTCTCTTTATGAGGAGTTGT
GGCCCGTTGTCAGGCAACGTGGCGTGGTGTGCACTGTGTTTGCTGACGCAACCCCCACTGGTTGGGGCAT
TGCCACCACCTGTCAGCTCCTTTCCGGGACTTTCGCTTTCCCCCTCCCTATTGCCACGGCGGAACTCATC
GCCGCCTGCCTTGCCCGCTGCTGGACAGGGGCTCGGCTGTTGGGCACTGACAATTCCGTGGTGTTGTCGG
GGAAGCTGACGTCCTTTCCATGGCTGCTCGCCTGTGTTGCCACCTGGATTCTGCGCGGGACGTCCTTCTG
CTACGTCCCTTCGGCCCTCAATCCAGCGGACCTTCCTTCCCGCGGCCTGCTGCCGGCTCTGCGGCCTCTT
CCGCGTCTTCGCCTTCGCCCTCAGACGAGTCGGATCTCCCTTTGGGCCGCCTCCCCGCCTGGATTCTACC
GGGTAGGGGAGGCGCTTTTCCCAAGGCAGTCTGGAGCATGCGCTTTAGCAGCCCCGCTGGGCACTTGGCG
CTACACAAGTGGCCTCTGGCCTCGCACACATTCCACATCCACCGGTAGGCGCCAACCGGCTCCGTTCTTT
GGTGGCCCCTTCGCGCCACCTTCTACTCCTCCCCTAGTCAGGAAGTTCCCCCCCGCCCCGCAGCTCGCGT
CGTGCAGGACGTGACAAATGGAAGTAGCACGTCTCACTAGTCTCGTGCAGATGGACAGCACCGCTGAGCA
ATGGAAGCGGGTAGGCCTTTGGGGCAGCGGCCAATAGCAGCTTTGCTCCTTCGCTTTCTGGGCTCAGAGG
CTGGGAAGGGGTGGGTCCGGGGGCGGGCTCAGGGGCGGGCTCAGGGGCGGGGCGGGCGCCCGAAGGTCCT
CCGGAGGCCCGGCATTCTGCACGCTTCAAAAGCGCACGTCTGCCGCGCTGTTCTCCTCTTCCTCATCTCC
GGGCCTTTCGACCTGCAGCCCAAGCTTACCGCTAGCCCATGGCCAAGCCTTTGTCTCAAGAAGAATCCAC
CCTCATTGAAAGAGCAACGGCTACAATCAACAGCATCCCCATCTCTGAAGACTACAGCGTCGCCAGCGCA
GCTCTCTCTAGCGACGGCCGCATCTTCACTGGTGTCAATGTATATCATTTTACTGGGGGACCTTGTGCAG
AACTCGTGGTGCTGGGCACTGCTGCTGCTGCGGCAGCTGGCAACCTGACTTGTATCGTCGCGATCGGAAA
TGAGAACAGGGGCATCTTGAGCCCCTGCGGACGGTGCCGACAGGTGCTTCTCGATCTGCATCCTGGGATC
AAAGCCATAGTGAAGGACAGTGATGGACAGCCGACGGCAGTTGGGATTCGTGAATTGCTGCCCTCTGGTT
ATGTGTGGGAGGGCTAAGCTAGCCGCCCGCCCCACGACCCGCAGCGCCCGACCGAAAGGAGCGCACGACC
CCATGCATTCGAGGGCCCGGTACCTTTAAGACCAATGACTTACAAGGCAGCTGTAGATCTTAGCCACTTT
TTAAAAGAAAAGGGGGGACTGGAAGGGCTAGCTCACTCCCAACGAAGACAAGATCTGCTTTTTGCTTGTA
CTGGGTCTCTCTGGTTAGACCAGATCTGAGCCTGGGAGCTCTCTGGCTAACTAGGGAACCCACTGCTTAA
GCCTCAATAAAGCTTGCCTTGAGTGCTTCAAGTAGTGTGTGCCCGTCTGTTGTGTGACTCTGGTAACTAG
AGATCCCTCAGACCCTTTTAGTCAGTGTGGAAAATCTCTAGCAGTAGTAGTTCATGTCATCTTATTATTC
AGTATTTATAACTTGCAAAGAAATGAATATCAGAGAGTGAGAGGAACTTGTTTATTGCAGCTTATAATGG
TTACAAATAAAGCAATAGCATCACAAATTTCACAAATAAAGCATTTTTTTCACTGCATTCTAGTTGTGGT
TTGTCCAAACTCATCAATGTATCTTATCATGTCTGGCTCTAGCTATCCCGCCCCTAACTCCGCCCATCCC
GCCCCTAACTCCGCCCAGTTCCGCCCATTCTCCGCCCCATGGCTGACTAATTTTTTTTATTTATGCAGAG
GCCGAGGCCGCCTCGGCCTCTGAGCTATTCCAGAAGTAGTGAGGAGGCTTTTTTGGAGGCCTAGGGACGT
ACCCAATTCGCCCTATAGTGAGTCGTATTACGCGCGCTCACTGGCCGTCGTTTTACAACGTCGTGACTGG
GAAAACCCTGGCGTTACCCAACTTAATCGCCTTGCAGCACATCCCCCTTTCGCCAGCTGGCGTAATAGCG
AAGAGGCCCGCACCGATCGCCCTTCCCAACAGTTGCGCAGCCTGAATGGCGAATGGG
[124 nt withheld, positions 8318-8441]
C
[91 nt withheld, positions 8443-8533]
A
[49 nt withheld, positions 8535-8583]
CCTTTGACGTTGGAGTCCACGTTCTTT
[37 nt withheld, positions 8611-8647]
ACCCTATCTCGGTCTATTCTTTTGATTTATAAGGGATTTTGCCGATTTCGGCCTATTGGTTAAAAAATGA
GCTGATTTAACAAAAATTTAACGCGAATTTTAACAAAATATTAACGCTTACAATTT
Features (pLannotate 1.2.2; 29 found; start..end, strand, type, name):
     23..127     +  promoter       AmpR promoter: bla
    128..988     +  CDS            AmpR: β-lactamase; bla; confers resistance to ampicillin, carbenicillin, and related antibiotics
   1159..1747    +  rep_origin     ori: high-copy-number ColE1/pMB1/pBR322/pUC origin of replication
   1930..2022    +  CDS            lacI (fragment): lac repressor; lacI; The lac repressor binds to the lac operator to inhibit transcription in E. coli. This inhibition can be relieved by adding lactose or isopropyl-β-D-thiogalactopyranoside (IPTG).
   2035..2056    +  protein_bind   CAP binding site: CAP binding activates transcription in the presence of cAMP. E. coli catabolite activator protein
   2071..2101    +  promoter       lac promoter: promoter for the E. coli lac operon
   2109..2125    +  protein_bind   lac operator: The lac repressor binds to the lac operator to inhibit transcription in E. coli. This inhibition can be relieved by adding lactose or isopropyl-β-D-thiogalactopyranoside (IPTG). lac repressor encoded by lacI
   2170..2188    +  promoter       T3 promoter: promoter for bacteriophage T3 RNA polymerase
   2216..2442    +  promoter       RSV promoter: Rous sarcoma virus enhancer/promoter
   2443..2623    +  LTR            5' LTR (truncated): truncated 5' long terminal repeat (LTR) from HIV-1
   2670..2795    +  misc_feature   HIV-1 Ψ: packaging signal of human immunodeficiency virus type 1
   2779..3142    +  CDS            HIV-1 gag (fragment): gag protein from human immunodeficiency virus 1; gag
   3288..3521    +  misc_feature   RRE: The Rev response element (RRE) of HIV-1 allows for Rev-dependent mRNA export from the nucleus to the cytoplasm.
   3898..3998    +  CDS            Rev (fragment): human immunodeficiency virus 1 (HIV-1) Rev protein; rev; enhances nuclear export of unspliced and incompletely spliced viral mRNAs
   4017..4133    +  misc_feature   cPPT/CTS: central polypurine tract and central termination sequence of HIV-1
   4156..4459    +  enhancer       CMV enhancer: human cytomegalovirus immediate early enhancer
   4460..4663    +  promoter       CMV promoter: human cytomegalovirus (CMV) immediate early promoter
   4752..5453    +  CDS            dTomato: dTomato is a basic (constitutively fluorescent) orange fluorescent protein published in 2004, derived from Discosoma sp.. It is reported to be a somewhat slowly-maturing dimer with low acid sensitivity.
   5692..5818    +  ncRNA          3' miR-30a: sequence downstream of the 71-nt precursor of the human miR-30a microRNA (Zeng et al., 2002) miRNA
   5840..6428    +  misc_feature   WPRE: woodchuck hepatitis virus posttranscriptional regulatory element
   6441..6940    +  promoter       PGK promoter: mouse phosphoglycerate kinase 1 promoter
   6969..7367    +  CDS            BSD: blasticidin S deaminase; Aspergillus terreus BSD; confers resistance to blasticidin
   7440..7577    +  CDS            nef (fragment): NEF_HV1LA - Experimental evidence at protein level: Swiss-Prot protein existence level 1. Extracellular Nef protein targets CD4(+) T-lymphocytes for apoptosis by interacting with CXCR4 surface receptors. From Human immunodeficiency virus type 1 group M subtype B (isolate Lai) (HIV-1).
   7563..7743    +  LTR            5' LTR (truncated): truncated 5' long terminal repeat (LTR) from HIV-1
   7815..7936    +  polyA_signal   SV40 poly(A) signal: SV40 polyadenylation signal
   7976..8111    +  rep_origin     SV40 ori: SV40 origin of replication
   8132..8150    -  promoter       T7 promoter: promoter for bacteriophage T7 RNA polymerase
   8158..8313    +  CDS            lacZα (fragment): LacZα fragment of β-galactosidase; lacZ fragment
   8318..8746    +  rep_origin     f1 ori (sequence partly withheld): f1 bacteriophage origin of replication; arrow indicates direction of (+) strand synthesis
