[The description below was written by a language model from this plasmid's Addgene catalogue record and pLannotate feature annotations shown in this document.]
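Description:
pLenti-CMV-tdTomato-miRE_shRen-Blast is a lentiviral transfer vector built on the p156RRL-sinPPT-CMV-GFP-PRE/Nhe I backbone. It is designed for constitutive co-expression of a red fluorescent reporter and a control shRNA in transduced mammalian cells. In bacteria it is maintained as a high-copy plasmid through a ColE1/pUC-type origin and selected with ampicillin via the β-lactamase gene. An f1 origin, an SV40 origin and remnants of lac, T3 and T7 cloning-vector sequence are also present.

The viral portion follows a third-generation layout. An RSV promoter fused to a truncated HIV-1 5' LTR drives genomic RNA production in packaging cells. It is followed by the Ψ packaging signal with a gag fragment, the Rev response element for Rev-dependent nuclear export, and the cPPT/CTS, which aids nuclear import of the reverse-transcribed genome. A truncated LTR closes the cassette at the 3' end, consistent with the "sin" (self-inactivating) designation in the backbone name, and an SV40 polyadenylation signal lies downstream.

Between the LTRs, the CMV enhancer/promoter transcribes tdTomato; the annotation tool labelled a single dTomato unit, although the record describes the reporter as tdTomato. The miRE cassette sits in the 3' untranslated region of the same transcript, marked in the table by its 3' miR-30a flanking sequence. This optimised miR-30-based scaffold carries an shRNA against Renilla luciferase, so fluorescence reports shRNA expression. The hairpin sequence itself is not recorded. A WPRE follows to enhance transcript expression, and a separate mouse PGK promoter drives blasticidin S deaminase for selection of transduced cells. Because Renilla luciferase is absent from mammalian cells, the construct serves as a non-targeting control in knockdown experiments.
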