Addgene plasmid #135686: pLenti-CMV-tdTomato-miRE_shRen-Blast
Purpose: Constitutive expression (CMV promoter) of tdTomato cDNA plus miRE-embedded shRenilla (control shRNA), Blasticidin selection
Depositing lab: Florian Karreth. Depositing organization: H. Lee Moffitt Cancer Center and Research Institute.
Backbone
  Vector backbone: p156RRL-sinPPT-CMV-GFP-PRE/Nhe I
  Vector type: Lentiviral
Growth in bacteria
  Bacterial resistance: Ampicillin, 100 μg/mL
  Growth temperature: 37°C
  Growth strain: NEB Stable
  Copy number: High Copy
Gene/Insert
  Gene/Insert name: shRenilla
  gRNA/shRNA sequence: unknown
  Species: Synthetic
  Cloning method: Gibson Cloning
Terms and licenses: Academic/Nonprofit Terms; Industry Terms: Not Available to Industry
Depositor comments: tdTomato; shRNA embedded in miRE
How to cite: pLenti-CMV-tdTomato-miRE_shRen-Blast was a gift from Florian Karreth (Addgene plasmid # 135686 ; http://n2t.net/addgene:135686 ; RRID:Addgene_135686)
